Addgene plasmid #57923: mKOet-H2A-10
Purpose: Localization: Nucleus/Histones, Excitation: 548, Emission: 561
Depositing lab: Michael Davidson. Depositing organization: Florida State University, Tallahassee.
Backbone
  Vector backbone: mKOet
  Backbone size w/o insert (bp): 4750
  Vector type: Mammalian Expression
  Selectable markers: Neomycin (select with G418)
Growth in bacteria
  Bacterial resistance: Kanamycin, 50 μg/mL
  Growth temperature: 37°C
  Growth strain: DH5alpha
  Copy number: High Copy
Gene/Insert
  Gene/Insert name: H2A (alt names: Human Histone H2A; NM_003509.2)
  Species: H. sapiens (human)
  Entrez Gene: H2AC13 (a.k.a. H2A/c, H2AC11, H2AC15, H2AC16, H2AC17, H2AFC, HIST1H2AI)
  Promoter: CMV
  Tag / fusion protein: mKOet
  Cloning method: Unknown
  Sequencing primers: 5′ CMV-F; 3′ SV40pA-R
Terms and licenses: Academic/Nonprofit Terms; Industry Terms: Not Available to Industry
Depositor comments: H. sapiens (human) Histone H2A. Excitation = 548; Emission = 561
How to cite: mKOet-H2A-10 was a gift from Michael Davidson (Addgene plasmid # 57923 ; http://n2t.net/addgene:57923 ; RRID:Addgene_57923)
