[The description below was written by a language model from this plasmid's Addgene catalogue record and pLannotate feature annotations shown in this document.]
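Description:
mKOet-H2A-10 is a mammalian expression plasmid that produces human histone H2A fused to the orange fluorescent protein mKOet, a variant of monomeric Kusabira Orange. It serves as a nuclear/chromatin localization marker. The annotated sequence is about 5.1 kb. It has the layout of a classic N1-type fluorescent protein vector: the CMV immediate early enhancer and promoter drive the H2A coding sequence, which is followed by a short linker (the "10" in the name probably indicates its length in amino acids, though the record does not say so) and then the mKO-derived reading frame. The fluorescent protein therefore sits at the C-terminus of the histone. Transcripts terminate at an SV40 polyadenylation signal.

Several automated annotations reflect sequence similarity and do not represent separate functional parts. The histone is labelled as bovine H2A because the protein is highly conserved, whereas the catalogue entry specifies the human gene. The short mBanana and mApple fragments flanking mKO probably correspond to terminal sequences shared among engineered fluorescent proteins. The small large T antigen, ble and bGH poly(A) fragments appear to be incidental matches to backbone sequence.

The plasmid replicates in E. coli from a high-copy ColE1/pUC-type origin and also carries an f1 origin. A single Tn5 NeoR/KanR gene is placed behind tandem bacterial (bla) and SV40 early promoters and ends with an HSV TK poly(A) signal. It provides kanamycin selection in bacteria and G418 selection in mammalian cells, which allows stable lines to be derived.

The fusion protein has a reported excitation maximum of 548 nm and emission maximum of 561 nm. It is used in fluorescence microscopy of transfected cells to label nucleosomal chromatin, for example to visualize nuclei and chromosomes.
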