Features (pLannotate 1.2.2; 17 found; start..end, strand, type, name):
     16..319     +  enhancer       CMV enhancer: human cytomegalovirus immediate early enhancer
    320..523     +  promoter       CMV promoter: human cytomegalovirus (CMV) immediate early promoter
    559..948     +  CDS            H2A1_BOVIN (sequence partly withheld): Experimental evidence at protein level: Swiss-Prot protein existence level 1. Core component of nucleosome. Nucleosomes wrap and compact DNA into chromatin, limiting DNA accessibility to the cellular machineries which require DNA as a template. Histones thereby play a central role in transcription regulation, DNA repair, DNA replication and chromosomal stability. DNA accessibility is regulated via a complex set of post-translational modifications of histones, also called histone code, and nucleosome remodeling. From Bos taurus (Bovine).
    979..1013    +  CDS            mBanana (fragment): yellow monomeric derivative of DsRed fluorescent protein mammalian codon-optimized
   1009..1656    +  CDS            mKO: mKO is a basic (constitutively fluorescent) orange fluorescent protein published in 2004, derived from Verrillofungia concinna. It has low acid sensitivity.
   1655..1683    +  CDS            mApple (fragment): photostable monomeric derivative of DsRed (Shaner et al., 2008) mammalian codon-optimized
   1699..1782    +  CDS            large T antigen (fragment): large T antigen from SV40 (simian virus 40)
   1805..1926    +  polyA_signal   SV40 poly(A) signal: SV40 polyadenylation signal
   1960..2388    -  rep_origin     f1 ori (sequence partly withheld): f1 bacteriophage origin of replication; arrow indicates direction of (+) strand synthesis
   2415..2519    +  promoter       AmpR promoter: bla
   2521..2878    +  promoter       SV40 promoter: SV40 enhancer and early promoter
   2913..3707    +  CDS            NeoR/KanR: aminoglycoside phosphotransferase from Tn5; aph(3')-II (or nptII); confers resistance to neomycin, kanamycin, and G418 (Geneticin®)
   3728..3880    +  CDS            ble (fragment): BLE_KLEPN - Experimental evidence at protein level: Swiss-Prot protein existence level 1. Binding protein with a strong affinity to the bleomycin family of antibiotics. Binds to CL990; an antimitotic-antibiotic compound. From Klebsiella pneumoniae.
   3939..3986    +  polyA_signal   HSV TK poly(A) signal: herpes simplex virus thymidine kinase polyadenylation signal (Cole and Stacy, 1985)
   4077..4093    -  polyA_signal   bGH poly(A) signal (fragment): bovine growth hormone polyadenylation signal
   4315..4903    +  rep_origin     ori: high-copy-number ColE1/pMB1/pBR322/pUC origin of replication
   5018..5062    +  enhancer       CMV enhancer (fragment): human cytomegalovirus immediate early enhancer
>Addgene plasmid #57923 | mKOet-H2A-10 | addgene full sequence | sequence record 368893 | Addgene NGS Result
ATATATGGAGTTCCGCGTTACATAACTTACGGTAAATGGCCCGCCTGGCTGACCGCCCAACGACCCCCGC
CCATTGACGTCAATAATGACGTATGTTCCCATAGTAACGCCAATAGGGACTTTCCATTGACGTCAATGGG
TGGAGTATTTACGGTAAACTGCCCACTTGGCAGTACATCAAGTGTATCATATGCCAAGTACGCCCCCTAT
TGACGTCAATGACGGTAAATGGCCCGCCTGGCATTATGCCCAGTACATGACCTTATGGGACTTTCCTACT
TGGCAGTACATCTACGTATTAGTCATCGCTATTACCATGGTGATGCGGTTTTGGCAGTACATCAATGGGC
GTGGATAGCGGTTTGACTCACGGGGATTTCCAAGTCTCCACCCCATTGACGTCAATGGGAGTTTGTTTTG
GCACCAAAATCAACGGGACTTTCCAAAATGTCGTAACAACTCCGCCCCATTGACGCAAATGGGCGGTAGG
CGTGTACGGTGGGAGGTCTATATAAGCAGAGCTGGTTTAGTGAACCGTCAGATCCGCTAGCCGCCACCAT
G
[387 nt withheld, positions 562-948]
TCGGGAAGCACGGATCCACCGGTCGCCACCATGGTGAGCAAGGGCGAGGAGAATAACATGGCCGTGATTA
AACCAGAGATGAAGATGAGGTACTACATGGACGGCTCCGTCAATGGGCATGAGTTCACAATTGAAGGTGA
AGGCACAGGCAGACCTTACGAGGGACATCAAGAGATGACACTACGCGTCACAATGGCCAAGGGCGGGCCA
ATGCCTTTCGCGTTTGACTTAGTGTCACACGTGTTCTGTTACGGCCACAGACCTTTTACTAAATATCCAG
AAGAGATACCAGACTATTTCAAACAAGCATTTCCTGAAGGCCTGTCATGGGAAAGGTCGTTGGAGTTCGA
AGATGGTGGGTCCGCTTCAGTCAGTGCGCATATAAGCCTTAGAGGAAACACCTTCTACCACAAATCCAAA
TTTACTGGGGTTAACTTTCCTGCCGATGGTCCTATCATGCAAAACCAAAGTGTTGATTGGGAGCCATCAA
CCGAGAAAATTACTGCCAGCGACGGAGTTCTGAAGGGTGATGTTACGATGTACCTAAAACTTGAAGGAGG
CGGCAATCACAAATGCCAATTCAAGACTACTTACAAGGCGGCAAAAAAGATTCTTAAAATGCCAGGAAGC
CATTACATCAGCCATCGCCTCGTCAGGAAAACCGAAGGCAACATTACTGAGCTGGTAGAAGATGCAGTAG
CTCATTCCGGCGGCATGGACGAGCTGTACAAGTAAGCGGCCGCGACTCTAGATCATAATCAGCCATACCA
CATTTGTAGAGGTTTTACTTGCTTTAAAAAACCTCCCACACCTCCCCCTGAACCTGAAACATAAAATGAA
TGCAATTGTTGTTGTTAACTTGTTTATTGCAGCTTATAATGGTTACAAATAAAGCAATAGCATCACAAAT
TTCACAAATAAAGCATTTTTTTCACTGCATTCTAGTTGTGGTTTGTCCAAACTCATCAATGTATCTTAAG
GCGTAAATTGTAAGCGTTAATATTTTGTTAAAATTCGCGTTAAATTTTTGTTAAATCAGCTCATTTTTTA
ACCAATAGGCCGAAATCGGCAAAATCCCTTATAAATCAAAAGAATAGACCGAGATAGGGT
[37 nt withheld, positions 2059-2095]
AAAGAACGTGGACTCCAACGTCAAAGG
[49 nt withheld, positions 2123-2171]
T
[91 nt withheld, positions 2173-2263]
G
[124 nt withheld, positions 2265-2388]
CAGGTGGCACTTTTCGGGGAAATGTGCGCGGAACCCCTATTTGTTTATTTTTCTAAATACATTCAAATAT
GTATCCGCTCATGAGACAATAACCCTGATAAATGCTTCAATAATATTGAAAAAGGAAGAGTCCTGAGGCG
GAAAGAACCAGCTGTGGAATGTGTGTCAGTTAGGGTGTGGAAAGTCCCCAGGCTCCCCAGCAGGCAGAAG
TATGCAAAGCATGCATCTCAATTAGTCAGCAACCAGGTGTGGAAAGTCCCCAGGCTCCCCAGCAGGCAGA
AGTATGCAAAGCATGCATCTCAATTAGTCAGCAACCATAGTCCCGCCCCTAACTCCGCCCATCCCGCCCC
TAACTCCGCCCAGTTCCGCCCATTCTCCGCCCCATGGCTGACTAATTTTTTTTATTTATGCAGAGGCCGA
GGCCGCCTCGGCCTCTGAGCTATTCCAGAAGTAGTGAGGAGGCTTTTTTGGAGGCCTAGGCTTTTGCAAA
GATCGATCAAGAGACAGGATGAGGATCGTTTCGCATGATTGAACAAGATGGATTGCACGCAGGTTCTCCG
GCCGCTTGGGTGGAGAGGCTATTCGGCTATGACTGGGCACAACAGACAATCGGCTGCTCTGATGCCGCCG
TGTTCCGGCTGTCAGCGCAGGGGCGCCCGGTTCTTTTTGTCAAGACCGACCTGTCCGGTGCCCTGAATGA
ACTGCAAGACGAGGCAGCGCGGCTATCGTGGCTGGCCACGACGGGCGTTCCTTGCGCAGCTGTGCTCGAC
GTTGTCACTGAAGCGGGAAGGGACTGGCTGCTATTGGGCGAAGTGCCGGGGCAGGATCTCCTGTCATCTC
ACCTTGCTCCTGCCGAGAAAGTATCCATCATGGCTGATGCAATGCGGCGGCTGCATACGCTTGATCCGGC
TACCTGCCCATTCGACCACCAAGCGAAACATCGCATCGAGCGAGCACGTACTCGGATGGAAGCCGGTCTT
GTCGATCAGGATGATCTGGACGAAGAGCATCAGGGGCTCGCGCCAGCCGAACTGTTCGCCAGGCTCAAGG
CGAGCATGCCCGACGGCGAGGATCTCGTCGTGACCCATGGCGATGCCTGCTTGCCGAATATCATGGTGGA
AAATGGCCGCTTTTCTGGATTCATCGACTGTGGCCGGCTGGGTGTGGCGGACCGCTATCAGGACATAGCG
TTGGCTACCCGTGATATTGCTGAAGAGCTTGGCGGCGAATGGGCTGACCGCTTCCTCGTGCTTTACGGTA
TCGCCGCTCCCGATTCGCAGCGCATCGCCTTCTATCGCCTTCTTGACGAGTTCTTCTGAGCGGGACTCTG
GGGTTCGAAATGACCGACCAAGCGACGCCCAACCTGCCATCACGAGATTTCGATTCCACCGCCGCCTTCT
ATGAAAGGTTGGGCTTCGGAATCGTTTTCCGGGACGCCGGCTGGATGATCCTCCAGCGCGGGGATCTCAT
GCTGGAGTTCTTCGCCCACCCTAGGGGGAGGCTAACTGAAACACGGAAGGAGACAATACCGGAAGGAACC
CGCGCTATGACGGCAATAAAAAGACAGAATAAAACGCACGGTGTTGGGTCGTTTGTTCATAAACGCGGGG
TTCGGTCCCAGGGCTGGCACTCTGTCGATACCCCACCGAGACCCCATTGGGGCCAATACGCCCGCGTTTC
TTCCTTTTCCCCACCCCACCCCCCAAGTTCGGGTGAAGGCCCAGGGCTCGCAGCCAACGTCGGGGCGGCA
GGCCCTGCCATAGCCTCAGGTTACTCATATATACTTTAGATTGATTTAAAACTTCATTTTTAATTTAAAA
GGATCTAGGTGAAGATCCTTTTTGATAATCTCATGACCAAAATCCCTTAACGTGAGTTTTCGTTCCACTG
AGCGTCAGACCCCGTAGAAAAGATCAAAGGATCTTCTTGAGATCCTTTTTTTCTGCGCGTAATCTGCTGC
TTGCAAACAAAAAAACCACCGCTACCAGCGGTGGTTTGTTTGCCGGATCAAGAGCTACCAACTCTTTTTC
CGAAGGTAACTGGCTTCAGCAGAGCGCAGATACCAAATACTGTTCTTCTAGTGTAGCCGTAGTTAGGCCA
CCACTTCAAGAACTCTGTAGCACCGCCTACATACCTCGCTCTGCTAATCCTGTTACCAGTGGCTGCTGCC
AGTGGCGATAAGTCGTGTCTTACCGGGTTGGACTCAAGACGATAGTTACCGGATAAGGCGCAGCGGTCGG
GCTGAACGGGGGGTTCGTGCACACAGCCCAGCTTGGAGCGAACGACCTACACCGAACTGAGATACCTACA
GCGTGAGCTATGAGAAAGCGCCACGCTTCCCGAAGGGAGAAAGGCGGACAGGTATCCGGTAAGCGGCAGG
GTCGGAACAGGAGAGCGCACGAGGGAGCTTCCAGGGGGAAACGCCTGGTATCTTTATAGTCCTGTCGGGT
TTCGCCACCTCTGACTTGAGCGTCGATTTTTGTGATGCTCGTCAGGGGGGCGGAGCCTATGGAAAAACGC
CAGCAACGCGGCCTTTTTACGGTTCCTGGCCTTTTGCTGGCCTTTTGCTCACATGTTCTTTCCTGCGTTA
TCCCCTGATTCTGTGGATAACCGTATTACCGCCATGCATTAGTTATTAATAGTAATCAATTACGGGGTCA
TTAGTTCATAGCCC
