>Addgene plasmid #57923 | mKOet-H2A-10 | depositor partial sequence | sequence record 89071 | insert sequence
ATCCGCTAGCCGCCACCATG
[387 nt withheld, positions 21-407]
TCGGGAAGCACGGATCCACCGGTCGCCACCATGGTGAGCAAGGGCGAGGAGAATAACATGGCCGTGATTA
AACCAGAGATGAAGATGAGGTACTACATGGACGGCTCCGTCAATGGGCATGAGTTCACAATTGAAGGTGA
AGGCACAGGCAGACCTTACGAGGGACATCAAGAGATGACACTACGCGTCACAATGGCCAAGGGCGGGCCA
ATGCCTTTCGCGTTTGACTTAGTGTCACACGTGTTCTGTTACGGCCACAGACCTTTTACTAAATATCCAG
AAGAGATACCAGACTATTTCAAACAAGCATTTCCTGAAGGCCTGTCATGGGAAAGGTCGTTGGAGTTCGA
AGATGGTGGGTCCGCTTCAGTCAGTGCGCATATAAGCCTTAGAGGAAACACCTTCTACCACAAATCCAAA
TTTACTGGGGTTAACTTTCCTGCCGATGGTCCTATCATGCAAAACCAAAGTGTTGATTGGGAGCCATCAA
CCGAGAAAATTACTGCCAGCGACGGAGTTCTGAAGGGTGATGTTACGATGTACCTAAAACTTGAAGGAGG
CGGCAATCACAAATGCCAATTCAAGACTACTTACAAGGCGGCAAAAAAGATTCTTAAAATGCCAGGAAGC
CATTACATCAGCCATCGCCTCGTCAGGAAAACCGAAGGCAACATTACTGAGCTGGTAGAAGATGCAGTAG
CTCATTCCGGCGGCATGGACGAGCTGTACAAGTAAGCGGCCGCGACTCTAGATCATAATCAGCCATACCA
CATT
